>Addgene plasmid #116790 | pHAGE-SIRPB1 | addgene full sequence | sequence record 241743 | Addgene NGS Result
TGGAAGGGCTAATTCACTCCCAAAGAAGACAAGATATCCTTGATCTGTGGATCTACCACACACAAGGCTA
CTTCCCTGATTAGCAGAACTACACACCAGGGCCAGGGGTCAGATATCCACTGACCTTTGGATGGTGCTAC
AAGCTAGTACCAGTTGAGCCAGATAAGGTAGAAGAGGCCAATAAAGGAGAGAACACCAGCTTGTTACACC
CTGTGAGCCTGCATGGGATGGATGACCCGGAGAGAGAAGTGTTAGAGTGGAGGTTTGACAGCCGCCTAGC
ATTTCATCACGTGGCCCGAGAGCTGCATCCGGAGTACTTCAAGAACTGCTGATATCGAGCTTGCTACAAG
GGACTTTCCGCTGGGGACTTTCCAGGGAGGCGTGGCCTGGGCGGGACTGGGGAGTGGCGAGCCCTCAGAT
CCTGCATATAAGCAGCTGCTTTTTGCCTGTACTGGGTCTCTCTGGTTAGACCAGATCTGAGCCTGGGAGC
TCTCTGGCTAACTAGGGAACCCACTGCTTAAGCCTCAATAAAGCTTGCCTTGAGTGCTTCAAGTAGTGTG
TGCCCGTCTGTTGTGTGACTCTGGTAACTAGAGATCCCTCAGACCCTTTTAGTCAGTGTGGAAAATCTCT
AGCAGTGGCGCCCGAACAGGGACTTGAAAGCGAAAGGGAAACCAGAGGAGCTCTCTCGACGCAGGACTCG
GCTTGCTGAAGCGCGCACGGCAAGAGGCGAGGGGCGGCGACTGGTGAGTACGCCAAAAATTTTGACTAGC
GGAGGCTAGAAGGAGAGAGATGGGTGCGAGAGCGTCAGTATTAAGCGGGGGAGAATTAGATCGCGATGGG
AAAAAATTCGGTTAAGGCCAGGGGGAAAGAAAAAATATAAATTAAAACATATAGTATGGGCAAGCAGGGA
GCTAGAACGATTCGCAGTTAATCCTGGCCTGTTAGAAACATCAGAAGGCTGTAGACAAATACTGGGACAG
CTACAACCATCCCTTCAGACAGGATCAGAAGAACTTAGATCATTATATAATACAGTAGCAACCCTCTATT
GTGTGCATCAAAGGATAGAGATAAAAGACACCAAGGAAGCTTTAGACAAGATAGAGGAAGAGCAAAACAA
AAGTAAGACCACCGCACAGCAAGCGGCCGGCCGCTGATCTTCAGACCTGGAGGAGGAGATATGAGGGACA
ATTGGAGAAGTGAATTATATAAATATAAAGTAGTAAAAATTGAACCATTAGGAGTAGCACCCACCAAGGC
AAAGAGAAGAGTGGTGCAGAGAGAAAAAAGAGCAGTGGGAATAGGAGCTTTGTTCCTTGGGTTCTTGGGA
GCAGCAGGAAGCACTATGGGCGCAGCGTCAATGACGCTGACGGTACAGGCCAGACAATTATTGTCTGGTA
TAGTGCAGCAGCAGAACAATTTGCTGAGGGCTATTGAGGCGCAACAGCATCTGTTGCAACTCACAGTCTG
GGGCATCAAGCAGCTCCAGGCAAGAATCCTGGCTGTGGAAAGATACCTAAAGGATCAACAGCTCCTGGGG
ATTTGGGGTTGCTCTGGAAAACTCATTTGCACCACTGCTGTGCCTTGGAATGCTAGTTGGAGTAATAAAT
CTCTGGAACAGATTTGGAATCACACGACCTGGATGGAGTGGGACAGAGAAATTAACAATTACACAAGCTT
AATACACTCCTTAATTGAAGAATCGCAAAACCAGCAAGAAAAGAATGAACAAGAATTATTGGAATTAGAT
AAATGGGCAAGTTTGTGGAATTGGTTTAACATAACAAATTGGCTGTGGTATATAAAATTATTCATAATGA
TAGTAGGAGGCTTGGTAGGTTTAAGAATAGTTTTTGCTGTACTTTCTATAGTGAATAGAGTTAGGCAGGG
ATATTCACCATTATCGTTTCAGACCCACCTCCCAACCCCGAGGGGACCCGACAGGCCCGAAGGAATAGAA
GAAGAAGGTGGAGAGAGAGACAGAGACAGATCCATTCGATTAGTGAACGGATCTCGACGGTATCGCCGAA
TTCACAAATGGCAGTATTCATCCACAATTTTAAAAGAAAAGGGGGGATTGGGGGGTACAGTGCAGGGGAA
AGAATAGTAGACATAATAGCAACAGACATACAAACTAAAGAATTACAAAAACAAATTACAAAAATTCAAA
ATTTTCGGGTTTATTACAGGGACAGCAGAGATCCAGTTTGGACTAGTCGTGAGGCTCCGGTGCCCGTCAG
TGGGCAGAGCGCACATCGCCCACAGTCCCCGAGAAGTTGGGGGGAGGGGTCGGCAATTGAACCGGTGCCT
AGAGAAGGTGGCGCGGGGTAAACTGGGAAAGTGATGTCGTGTACTGGCTCCGCCTTTTTCCCGAGGGTGG
GGGAGAACCGTATATAAGTGCAGTAGTCGCCGTGAACGTTCTTTTTCGCAACGGGTTTGCCGCCAGAACA
CAGGTAAGTGCCGTGTGTGGTTCCCGCGGGCCTGGCCTCTTTACGGGTTATGGCCCTTGCGTGCCTTGAA
TTACTTCCACCTGGCTGCAGTACGTGATTCTTGATCCCGAGCTTCGGGTTGGAAGTGGGTGGGAGAGTTC
GAGGCCTTGCGCTTAAGGAGCCCCTTCGCCTCGTGCTTGAGTTGAGGCCTGGCCTGGGCGCTGGGGCCGC
CGCGTGCGAATCTGGTGGCACCTTCGCGCCTGTCTCGCTGCTTTCGATAAGTCTCTAGCCATTTAAAATT
TTTGATGACCTGCTGCGACGCTTTTTTTCTGGCAAGATAGTCTTGTAAATGCGGGCCAAGATCTGCACAC
TGGTATTTCGGTTTTTGGGGCCGCGGGCGGCGACGGGGCCCGTGCGTCCCAGCGCACATGTTCGGCGAGG
CGGGGCCTGCGAGCGCGGCCACCGAGAATCGGACGGGGGTAGTCTCAAGCTGGCCGGCCTGCTCTGGTGC
CTGGCCTCGCGCCGCCGTGTATCGCCCCGCCCTGGGCGGCAAGGCTGGCCCGGTCGGCACCAGTTGCGTG
AGCGGAAAGATGGCCGCTTCCCGGCCCTGCTGCAGGGAGCTCAAAATGGAGGACGCGGCGCTCGGGAGAG
CGGGCGGGTGAGTCACCCACACAAAGGAAAAGGGCCTTTCCGTCCTCAGCCGTCGCTTCATGTGACTCCA
CGGAGTACCGGGCGCCGTCCAGGCACCTCGATTAGTTCTCGAGCTTTTGGAGTACGTCGTCTTTAGGTTG
GGGGGAGGGGTTTTATGCGATGGAGTTTCCCCACACTGAGTGGGTGGAGACTGAAGTTAGGCCAGCTTGG
CACTTGATGTAATTCTCCTTGGAATTTGCCCTTTTTGAGTTTGGATCTTGGTTCATTCTCAAGCCTCAGA
CAGTGGTTCAAAGTTTTTTTCTTCCATTTCAGGTGTCGTGAAGCGGCCCTGCAGATATCAACAAGTTTGT
ACAAAAAAGCAGAAGGGCCGTCAAGGCCCACCATGCCCGTGCCAGCCTCCTGGCCCCACCTTCCTAGTCC
TTTCCTGCTGATGACGCTACTGCTGGGGAGACTCACAGGAGTGGCAGGTGAGGACGAGCTACAGGTGATT
CAGCCTGAAAAGTCCGTATCAGTTGCAGCTGGAGAGTCGGCCACTCTGCGCTGTGCTATGACGTCCCTGA
TCCCTGTGGGGCCCATCATGTGGTTTAGAGGAGCTGGAGCAGGCCGGGAATTAATCTACAATCAGAAAGA
AGGCCACTTCCCACGGGTAACAACTGTTTCAGAACTCACAAAGAGAAACAACCTGGACTTTTCCATCAGC
ATCAGTAACATCACCCCAGCAGACGCCGGCACCTACTACTGTGTGAAGTTCCGGAAAGGGAGCCCTGACG
ACGTGGAGTTTAAGTCTGGAGCAGGCACTGAGCTGTCTGTGCGCGCCAAACCCTCTGCCCCCGTGGTATC
GGGCCCTGCGGTGAGGGCCACACCTGAGCACACAGTGAGCTTCACCTGCGAGTCCCATGGCTTCTCTCCC
AGAGACATCACCCTGAAATGGTTCAAAAATGGGAATGAGCTCTCAGACTTCCAGACCAACGTGGACCCCG
CAGGAGACAGTGTGTCCTACAGCATCCACAGCACAGCCAGGGTGGTGCTGACCCGTGGGGACGTTCACTC
TCAAGTCATCTGCGAGATAGCCCACATCACCTTGCAGGGGGACCCTCTTCGTGGGACTGCCAACTTGTCT
GAGGCCATCCGAGTTCCACCCACCTTGGAGGTTACTCAACAGCCCATGAGGGCAGAGAACCAGGCAAACG
TCACCTGCCAGGTGAGCAATTTCTACCCCCGGGGACTACAGCTGACCTGGTTGGAGAATGGAAATGTGTC
CCGGACAGAAACAGCTTCGACCCTCATAGAGAACAAGGATGGCACCTACAACTGGATGAGCTGGCTCCTG
GTGAACACCTGTGCCCACAGGGACGATGTGGTGCTCACCTGTCAGGTGGAGCATGATGGGCAGCAAGCAG
TCAGCAAAAGCTATGCCCTGGAGATCTCAGCGCACCAGAAGGAGCACGGCTCAGATATCACCCATGAAGC
AGCGCTGGCTCCTACTGCTCCACTCCTCGTAGCTCTCCTCCTGGGCCCCAAGCTGCTACTGGTGGTTGGT
GTCTCTGCCATCTACATCTGCTGGAAACAGAAGGCCTAAGGCCTCATGGGCCCAGCTTTCTTGTACAAAG
TGGTTGATATCCAGCACAGTGGCGGCCGCTCGAGTCTAGAGGGCCCGCGGTTCGAAGGTAAGCCTATCCC
TAACCCTCTCCTCGGTCTCGATTCTACGCGTACCGGTTAGTAATGAGATCCCTCCCCCCCCCCTAACGTT
ACTGGCCGAAGCCGCTTGGAATAAGGCCGGTGTGCGTTTGTCTATATGTTATTTTCCACCATATTGCCGT
CTTTTGGCAATGTGAGGGCCCGGAAACCTGGCCCTGTCTTCTTGACGAGCATTCCTAGGGGTCTTTCCCC
TCTCGCCAAAGGAATGCAAGGTCTGTTGAATGTCGTGAAGGAAGCAGTTCCTCTGGAAGCTTCTTGAAGA
CAAACAACGTCTGTAGCGACCCTTTGCAGGCAGCGGAACCCCCCACCTGGCGACAGGTGCCTCTGCGGCC
AAAAGCCACGTGTATAAGATACACCTGCAAAGGCGGCACAACCCCAGTGCCACGTTGTGAGTTGGATAGT
TGTGGAAAGAGTCAAATGGCTCTCCTCAAGCGTATTCAACAAGGGGCTGAAGGATGCCCAGAAGGTACCC
CATTGTATGGGATCTGATCTGGGGCCTCGGTGCACATGCTTTACATGTGTTTAGTCGAGGTTAAAAAAAC
GTCTAGGCCCCCCGAACCACGGGGACGTGGTTTTCCTTTGAAAAACACGATGATAATATGGCCACACATA
TGGTGAGCAAGGGCGAGGAGCTGTTCACCGGGGTGGTGCCCATCCTGGTCGAGCTGGACGGCGACGTAAA
CGGCCACAAGTTCAGCGTGTCCGGCGAGGGCGAGGGCGATGCCACCTACGGCAAGCTGACCCTGAAGTTC
ATCTGCACCACCGGCAAGCTGCCCGTGCCCTGGCCCACCCTCGTGACCACCCTGACCTACGGCGTGCAGT
GCTTCAGCCGCTACCCCGACCACATGAAGCAGCACGACTTCTTCAAGTCCGCCATGCCCGAAGGCTACGT
CCAGGAGCGCACCATCTTCTTCAAGGACGACGGCAACTACAAGACCCGCGCCGAGGTGAAGTTCGAGGGC
GACACCCTGGTGAACCGCATCGAGCTGAAGGGCATCGACTTCAAGGAGGACGGCAACATCCTGGGGCACA
AGCTGGAGTACAACTACAACAGCCACAACGTCTATATCATGGCCGACAAGCAGAAGAACGGCATCAAGGT
GAACTTCAAGATCCGCCACAACATCGAGGACGGCAGCGTGCAGCTCGCCGACCACTACCAGCAGAACACC
CCCATCGGCGACGGCCCCGTGCTGCTGCCCGACAACCACTACCTGAGCACCCAGTCCGCCCTGAGCAAAG
ACCCCAACGAGAAGCGCGATCACATGGTCCTGCTGGAGTTCGTGACCGCCGCCGGGATCACTCTCGGCAT
GGACGAGCTGTACAAGTAAATCGATAGATCCTAATCAACCTCTGGATTACAAAATTTGTGAAAGATTGAC
TGGTATTCTTAACTATGTTGCTCCTTTTACGCTATGTGGATACGCTGCTTTAATGCCTTTGTATCATGCT
ATTGCTTCCCGTATGGCTTTCATTTTCTCCTCCTTGTATAAATCCTGGTTGCTGTCTCTTTATGAGGAGT
TGTGGCCCGTTGTCAGGCAACGTGGCGTGGTGTGCACTGTGTTTGCTGACGCAACCCCCACTGGTTGGGG
CATTGCCACCACCTGTCAGCTCCTTTCCGGGACTTTCGCTTTCCCCCTCCCTATTGCCACGGCGGAACTC
ATCGCCGCCTGCCTTGCCCGCTGCTGGACAGGGGCTCGGCTGTTGGGCACTGACAATTCCGTGGTGTTGT
CGGGGAAATCATCGTCCTTTCCTTGGCTGCTCGCCTGTGTTGCCACCTGGATTCTGCGCGGGACGTCCTT
CTGCTACGTCCCTTCGGCCCTCAATCCAGCGGACCTTCCTTCCCGCGGCCTGCTGCCGGCTCTGCGGCCT
CTTCCGCGTCTTCGCCTTCGCCCTCAGACGAGTCGGATCTCCCTTTGGGCCGCCTCCCCGCCTGAGATCC
TTTAAGACCAATGACTTACAAGGCAGCTGTAGATCTTAGCCACTTTTTAAAAGAAAAGGGGGGACTGGAA
GGGCTAATTCACTCCCAACGAAGACAAGATCTGCTTTTTGCTTGTACTGGGTCTCTCTGGTTAGACCAGA
TCTGAGCCTGGGAGCTCTCTGGCTAACTAGGGAACCCACTGCTTAAGCCTCAATAAAGCTTGCCTTGAGT
GCTTCAAGTAGTGTGTGCCCGTCTGTTGTGTGACTCTGGTAACTAGAGATCCCTCAGACCCTTTTAGTCA
GTGTGGAAAATCTCTAGCAGTAGTAGTTCATGTCATCTTATTATTCAGTATTTATAACTTGCAAAGAAAT
GAATATCAGAGAGTGAGAGGCCCGGGTTAATTAAGGAAAGGGCTAGATCATTCTTGAAGACGAAAGGGCC
TCGTGATACGCCTATTTTTATAGGTTAATGTCATGATAATAATGGTTTCTTAGACGTCAGGTGGCACTTT
TCGGGGAAATGTGCGCGGAACCCCTATTTGTTTATTTTTCTAAATACATTCAAATATGTATCCGCTCATG
AGACAATAACCCTGATAAATGCTTCAATAATATTGAAAAAGGAAGAGTATGAGTATTCAACATTTCCGTG
TCGCCCTTATTCCCTTTTTTGCGGCATTTTGCCTTCCTGTTTTTGCTCACCCAGAAACGCTGGTGAAAGT
AAAAGATGCTGAAGATCAGTTGGGTGCACGAGTGGGTTACATCGAACTGGATCTCAACAGCGGTAAGATC
CTTGAGAGTTTTCGCCCCGAAGAACGTTTTCCAATGATGAGCACTTTTAAAGTTCTGCTATGTGGCGCGG
TATTATCCCGTGTTGACGCCGGGCAAGAGCAACTCGGTCGCCGCATACACTATTCTCAGAATGACTTGGT
TGAGTACTCACCAGTCACAGAAAAGCATCTTACGGATGGCATGACAGTAAGAGAATTATGCAGTGCTGCC
ATAACCATGAGTGATAACACTGCGGCCAACTTACTTCTGACAACGATCGGAGGACCGAAGGAGCTAACCG
CTTTTTTGCACAACATGGGGGATCATGTAACTCGCCTTGATCGTTGGGAACCGGAGCTGAATGAAGCCAT
ACCAAACGACGAGCGTGACACCACGATGCCTGTAGCAATGGCAACAACGTTGCGCAAACTATTAACTGGC
GAACTACTTACTCTAGCTTCCCGGCAACAATTAATAGACTGGATGGAGGCGGATAAAGTTGCAGGACCAC
TTCTGCGCTCGGCCCTTCCGGCTGGCTGGTTTATTGCTGATAAATCTGGAGCCGGTGAGCGTGGGTCTCG
CGGTATCATTGCAGCACTGGGGCCAGATGGTAAGCCCTCCCGTATCGTAGTTATCTACACGACGGGGAGT
CAGGCAACTATGGATGAACGAAATAGACAGATCGCTGAGATAGGTGCCTCACTGATTAAGCATTGGTAAC
TGTCAGACCAAGTTTACTCATATATACTTTAGATTGATTTAAAACTTCATTTTTAATTTAAAAGGATCTA
GGTGAAGATCCTTTTTGATAATCTCATGACCAAAATCCCTTAACGTGAGTTTTCGTTCCACTGAGCGTCA
GACCCCGTAGAAAAGATCAAAGGATCTTCTTGAGATCCTTTTTTTCTGCGCGTAATCTGCTGCTTGCAAA
CAAAAAAACCACCGCTACCAGCGGTGGTTTGTTTGCCGGATCAAGAGCTACCAACTCTTTTTCCGAAGGT
AACTGGCTTCAGCAGAGCGCAGATACCAAATACTGTTCTTCTAGTGTAGCCGTAGTTAGGCCACCACTTC
AAGAACTCTGTAGCACCGCCTACATACCTCGCTCTGCTAATCCTGTTACCAGTGGCTGCTGCCAGTGGCG
ATAAGTCGTGTCTTACCGGGTTGGACTCAAGACGATAGTTACCGGATAAGGCGCAGCGGTCGGGCTGAAC
GGGGGGTTCGTGCACACAGCCCAGCTTGGAGCGAACGACCTACACCGAACTGAGATACCTACAGCGTGAG
CTATGAGAAAGCGCCACGCTTCCCGAAGGGAGAAAGGCGGACAGGTATCCGGTAAGCGGCAGGGTCGGAA
CAGGAGAGCGCACGAGGGAGCTTCCAGGGGGAAACGCCTGGTATCTTTATAGTCCTGTCGGGTTTCGCCA
CCTCTGACTTGAGCGTCGATTTTTGTGATGCTCGTCAGGGGGGCGGAGCCTATGGAAAAACGCCAGCAAC
GCGGCCTTTTTACGGTTCCTGGCCTTTTGCTGGCCTTTTGCTCACATGTTCTTTCCTGCGTTATCCCCTG
ATTCTGTGGATAACCGTATTACCGCCTTTGAGTGAGCTGATACCGCTCGCCGCAGCCGAACGACCGAGCG
CAGCGAGTCAGTGAGCGAGGAAGCGGAAGAGCGCCCAATACGCAAACCGCCTCTCCCCGCGCGTTGGCCG
ATTCATTAATGCAGCAAGCTCATGGCTGACTAATTTTTTTTATTTATGCAGAGGCCGAGGCCGCCTCGGC
CTCTGAGCTATTCCAGAAGTAGTGAGGAGGCTTTTTTGGAGGCCTAGGCTTTTGCAAAAAGCTCCCCGTG
GCACGACAGGTTTCCCGACTGGAAAGCGGGCAGTGAGCGCAACGCAATTAATGTGAGTTAGCTCACTCAT
TAGGCACCCCAGGCTTTACACTTTATGCTTCCGGCTCGTATGTTGTGTGGAATTGTGAGCGGATAACAAT
TTCACACAGGAAACAGCTATGACATGATTACGAATTTCACAAATAAAGCATTTTTTTCACTGCATTCTAG
TTGTGGTTTGTCCAAACTCATCAATGTATCTTATCATGTCTGGATCAACTGGATAACTCAAGCTAACCAA
AATCATCCCAAACTTCCCACCCCATACCCTATTACCACTGCCAATTACCTGTGGTTTCATTTACTCTAAA
CCTGTGATTCCTCTGAATTATTTTCATTTTAAAGAAATTGTATTTGTTAAATATGTACTACAAACTTAGT
AGT
Features (pLannotate 1.2.2; 27 found; start..end, strand, type, name):
    377..634     +  LTR            5' LTR (truncated): truncated 5' long terminal repeat (LTR) from HIV-1
    681..806     +  misc_feature   HIV-1 Ψ: packaging signal of human immunodeficiency virus type 1
    790..1128    +  CDS            HIV-1 gag (fragment): gag protein from human immunodeficiency virus 1; gag
   1303..1536    +  misc_feature   RRE: The Rev response element (RRE) of HIV-1 allows for Rev-dependent mRNA export from the nucleus to the cytoplasm.
   1913..2013    +  CDS            Rev (fragment): human immunodeficiency virus 1 (HIV-1) Rev protein; rev; enhances nuclear export of unspliced and incompletely spliced viral mRNAs
   2058..2175    +  misc_feature   cPPT/CTS: central polypurine tract and central termination sequence of HIV-1
   2223..3401    +  promoter       EF-1α promoter: strong constitutive promoter for human elongation factor EF-1α
   3422..3442    +  protein_bind   attB1: mutant version of attB; core recombination site for the Gateway® BP reaction BP Clonase™
   3463..4656    +  CDS            SIRPB1: SIRB1_HUMAN - Experimental evidence at protein level: Swiss-Prot protein existence level 1. Immunoglobulin-like cell surface receptor involved in the negative regulation of receptor tyrosine kinase-coupled signaling processes. Participates also in the recruitment of tyrosine kinase SYK. Triggers activation of myeloid cells when associated with TYROBP (PubMed:10604985). From Homo sapiens (Human).
   4673..4693    -  protein_bind   attB2: mutant version of attB; core recombination site for the Gateway® BP reaction BP Clonase™
   4747..4788    +  CDS            V5 tag: epitope tag from simian virus 5
   4914..5376    +  misc_feature   IRES: internal ribosome entry site (IRES) of the encephalomyocarditis virus (EMCV)
   5390..6109    +  CDS            EGFP: the original enhanced GFP (Yang et al., 1996) mammalian codon-optimized
   6123..6711    +  misc_feature   WPRE: woodchuck hepatitis virus posttranscriptional regulatory element
   6719..6784    +  CDS            nef (fragment): NEF_HV1Z2 - Experimental evidence at protein level: Swiss-Prot protein existence level 1. Extracellular Nef protein targets CD4(+) T-lymphocytes for apoptosis by interacting with CXCR4 surface receptors. From Human immunodeficiency virus type 1 group M subtype D (isolate Z2/CDC-Z34) (HIV-1).
   6786..7019    +  LTR            3' LTR (ΔU3): self-inactivating 3' long terminal repeat (LTR) from HIV-1
   7224..7328    +  promoter       AmpR promoter: bla
   7329..8189    +  CDS            AmpR: β-lactamase; bla; confers resistance to ampicillin, carbenicillin, and related antibiotics
   8360..8948    +  rep_origin     ori: high-copy-number ColE1/pMB1/pBR322/pUC origin of replication
   9131..9185    +  CDS            lacI (fragment): lac repressor; lacI; The lac repressor binds to the lac operator to inhibit transcription in E. coli. This inhibition can be relieved by adding lactose or isopropyl-β-D-thiogalactopyranoside (IPTG).
   9191..9284    +  rep_origin     SV40 ori (fragment): SV40 origin of replication
   9309..9346    +  CDS            lacI (fragment): lac repressor; lacI; The lac repressor binds to the lac operator to inhibit transcription in E. coli. This inhibition can be relieved by adding lactose or isopropyl-β-D-thiogalactopyranoside (IPTG).
   9359..9380    +  protein_bind   CAP binding site: CAP binding activates transcription in the presence of cAMP. E. coli catabolite activator protein
   9395..9425    +  promoter       lac promoter: promoter for the E. coli lac operon
   9433..9449    +  protein_bind   lac operator: The lac repressor binds to the lac operator to inhibit transcription in E. coli. This inhibition can be relieved by adding lactose or isopropyl-β-D-thiogalactopyranoside (IPTG). lac repressor encoded by lacI
   9483..9566    +  polyA_signal   SV40 poly(A) signal (fragment): SV40 polyadenylation signal
   9733..329     +  CDS            nef (fragment) (across the origin): NEF_HV1BR - Experimental evidence at protein level: Swiss-Prot protein existence level 1. Extracellular Nef protein targets CD4(+) T-lymphocytes for apoptosis by interacting with CXCR4 surface receptors (PubMed:14990729). From Human immunodeficiency virus type 1 group M subtype B (isolate BRU/LAI) (HIV-1).
