[The description below was written by a language model from this plasmid's Addgene catalogue record and pLannotate feature annotations shown in this document.]
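Description:
pHAGE-SIRPB1 is an HIV-1-derived lentiviral expression plasmid of about 9.7 kb, built on the pHAGE backbone to deliver wild-type human SIRPB1 (also known as CD172b or SIRP-beta-1) into mammalian cells. It is propagated in E. coli through a high-copy ColE1/pUC-type origin and selected with ampicillin via the bla gene. The record lists a recombination-deficient strain for growth, as is usual for LTR-containing plasmids. The viral portion comprises a truncated 5' LTR, the Ψ packaging signal with a short gag fragment, the Rev response element for Rev-dependent nuclear export of the genomic RNA, the cPPT/CTS element, and a ΔU3 self-inactivating 3' LTR. Viral proteins are therefore expected to be supplied in trans from separate packaging plasmids, and the integrated provirus lacks LTR promoter activity.

Between the LTRs, the constitutive human EF-1α promoter drives a bicistronic transcript. The SIRPB1 open reading frame was introduced by Gateway recombination and is flanked by attB1 and attB2 sites, with a V5 epitope tag annotated downstream of attB2. The record does not state whether the ORF lacks a stop codon and reads through into the tag. An EMCV IRES then directs translation of EGFP from the same mRNA, marking transduced cells, and a WPRE enhances transcript expression. No mammalian drug-selection marker is annotated. Small lac, SV40 and nef fragments elsewhere are backbone remnants. SIRPB1 encodes an immunoglobulin-like myeloid surface receptor that signals through TYROBP. The plasmid comes from a collection made for the systematic functional annotation of somatic mutations in cancer and carries the wild-type version of the gene.
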