Addgene plasmid #116790: pHAGE-SIRPB1
Purpose: Lentiviral expression of SIRPB1
Depositing lab: Gordon Mills & Kenneth Scott. Depositing organization: Baylor College of Medicine. Publication: Systematic Functional Annotation of Somatic Mutations in Cancer. Ng PK, Li J, Jeong KJ, Shao S, Chen H, Tsang YH, Sengupta S, Wang Z, Bhavana VH, Tran R, Soewito S, Minussi DC, Moreno D, Kong K, Dogruluk T, Lu H, Gao J, Tokheim C, Zhou DC, Johnson AM, Zeng J, Ip CKM, Ju Z, Wester M, Yu S, Li Y, Vellano CP, Schultz N, Karchin R, Ding L, Lu Y, Cheung LWT, Chen K, Shaw KR, Meric-Bernstam F, Scott KL, Yi S, Sahni N, Liang H, Mills GB. Cancer Cell. 2018 Mar 12;33(3):450-462.e10. doi: 10.1016/j.ccell.2018.01.021. PubMed 29533785.
Backbone
  Vector backbone: pHAGE
  Vector type: Lentiviral
Growth in bacteria
  Bacterial resistance: Ampicillin, 100 μg/mL
  Growth temperature: 37°C
  Growth strain: Stbl3
  Copy number: High Copy
Gene/Insert
  Gene/Insert name: SIRPB1
  Species: H. sapiens (human)
  Mutation: WT
  Entrez Gene: SIRPB1 (a.k.a. CD172b, FLJ26614, SIRP-BETA-1, DKFZp686A05192)
  Cloning method: Gateway Cloning
Terms and licenses: Academic/Nonprofit Terms; Industry Terms: Not Available to Industry
How to cite: pHAGE-SIRPB1 was a gift from Gordon Mills & Kenneth Scott (Addgene plasmid # 116790 ; http://n2t.net/addgene:116790 ; RRID:Addgene_116790)
