>Addgene plasmid #116790 | pHAGE-SIRPB1 | depositor partial sequence | sequence record 219666 | insert
ATGCCCGTGCCAGCCTCCTGGCCCCACCTTCCTAGTCCTTTCCTGCTGATGACGCTACTGCTGGGGAGAC
TCACAGGAGTGGCAGGTGAGGACGAGCTACAGGTGATTCAGCCTGAAAAGTCCGTATCAGTTGCAGCTGG
AGAGTCGGCCACTCTGCGCTGTGCTATGACGTCCCTGATCCCTGTGGGGCCCATCATGTGGTTTAGAGGA
GCTGGAGCAGGCCGGGAATTAATCTACAATCAGAAAGAAGGCCACTTCCCACGGGTAACAACTGTTTCAG
AACTCACAAAGAGAAACAACCTGGACTTTTCCATCAGCATCAGTAACATCACCCCAGCAGACGCCGGCAC
CTACTACTGTGTGAAGTTCCGGAAAGGGAGCCCTGACGACGTGGAGTTTAAGTCTGGAGCAGGCACTGAG
CTGTCTGTGCGCGCCAAACCCTCTGCCCCCGTGGTATCGGGCCCTGCGGTGAGGGCCACACCTGAGCACA
CAGTGAGCTTCACCTGCGAGTCCCATGGCTTCTCTCCCAGAGACATCACCCTGAAATGGTTCAAAAATGG
GAATGAGCTCTCAGACTTCCAGACCAACGTGGACCCCGCAGGAGACAGTGTGTCCTACAGCATCCACAGC
ACAGCCAGGGTGGTGCTGACCCGTGGGGACGTTCACTCTCAAGTCATCTGCGAGATAGCCCACATCACCT
TGCAGGGGGACCCTCTTCGTGGGACTGCCAACTTGTCTGAGGCCATCCGAGTTCCACCCACCTTGGAGGT
TACTCAACAGCCCATGAGGGCAGAGAACCAGGCAAACGTCACCTGCCAGGTGAGCAATTTCTACCCCCGG
GGACTACAGCTGACCTGGTTGGAGAATGGAAATGTGTCCCGGACAGAAACAGCTTCGACCCTCATAGAGA
ACAAGGATGGCACCTACAACTGGATGAGCTGGCTCCTGGTGAACACCTGTGCCCACAGGGACGATGTGGT
GCTCACCTGTCAGGTGGAGCATGATGGGCAGCAAGCAGTCAGCAAAAGCTATGCCCTGGAGATCTCAGCG
CACCAGAAGGAGCACGGCTCAGATATCACCCATGAAGCAGCGCTGGCTCCTACTGCTCCACTCCTCGTAG
CTCTCCTCCTGGGCCCCAAGCTGCTACTGGTGGTTGGTGTCTCTGCCATCTACATCTGCTGGAAACAGAA
GGCCTAA
